>Addgene plasmid #89532 | LAMP-ReNL_pcDNA3 | addgene full sequence | sequence record 177963 | Addgene NGS Result
GCTCTGATGCCGCATAGTTAAGCCAGTATCTGCTCCCTGCTTGTGTGTTGGAGGTCGCTGAGTAGTGCGC
GAGCAAAATTTAAGCTACAACAAGGCAAGGCTTGACCGACAATTGCATGAAGAATCTGCTTAGGGTTAGG
CGTTTTGCGCTGCTTCGCGATGTACGGGCCAGATATACGCGTTGACATTGATTATTGACTAGTTATTAAT
AGTAATCAATTACGGGGTCATTAGTTCATAGCCCATATATGGAGTTCCGCGTTACATAACTTACGGTAAA
TGGCCCGCCTGGCTGACCGCCCAACGACCCCCGCCCATTGACGTCAATAATGACGTATGTTCCCATAGTA
ACGCCAATAGGGACTTTCCATTGACGTCAATGGGTGGAGTATTTACGGTAAACTGCCCACTTGGCAGTAC
ATCAAGTGTATCATATGCCAAGTACGCCCCCTATTGACGTCAATGACGGTAAATGGCCCGCCTGGCATTA
TGCCCAGTACATGACCTTATGGGACTTTCCTACTTGGCAGTACATCTACGTATTAGTCATCGCTATTACC
ATGGTGATGCGGTTTTGGCAGTACATCAATGGGCGTGGATAGCGGTTTGACTCACGGGGATTTCCAAGTC
TCCACCCCATTGACGTCAATGGGAGTTTGTTTTGGCACCAAAATCAACGGGACTTTCCAAAATGTCGTAA
CAACTCCGCCCCATTGACGCAAATGGGCGGTAGGCGTGTACGGTGGGAGGTCTATATAAGCAGAGCTCTC
TGGCTAACTAGAGAACCCACTGCTTACTGGCTTATCGAAATTAATACGACTCACTATAGGGAGACCCAAG
CTTCGCCACCATGGCGGCCCCGGGCGCCCGGCGTCCGCTGCTCCTGTTGCTGCTGGCAGGCCTTGCACAC
AGCGCCCCAGCACTGTTCGAGGTGAAAGACAACAACGGTACAGCGTGTATAATGGCCAGCTTCTCTGCCT
CCTTTCTGACCACCTATGAGGCTGGACATGTTTCTAAGGTCTCGAATATGACCCTGCCAGCCTCTGCAGA
AGTCCTGAAGAATAGCAGCTCTTGTGGTGAAAAGAATGCTTCTGAGCCCACCCTCGCAATCACCTTTGGA
GAAGGATATTTACTGAAACTCACCTTCACAAAAAACACAACACGTTACAGTGTCCAGCACATGTATTTCA
CATATAACCTGTCAGACACACAATTCTTTCCCAATGCCAGCTCCAAAGGGCCCGACACTGTGGATTCCAC
AACTGACATCAAGGCAGACATCAACAAAACATACCGATGTGTCAGCGACATCAGGGTCTACATGAAGAAT
GTGACCATTGTGCTCTGGGACGCTACTATCCAGGCCTACCTGCCGAGTAGCAACTTCAGCAAGGAAGAGA
CACGCTGCCCACAGGATCAACCTTCCCCAACTACTGGGCCACCCAGCCCCTCACCACCACTTGTGCCCAC
AAACCCCAGTGTGTCCAAGTACAATGTGACTGGTGACAATGGAACCTGCCTGCTGGCCTCTATGGCACTG
CAACTCAACATCACCTACATGAAGAAGGACAACACGACTGTGACCAGAGCATTCAACATCAACCCAAGTG
ACAAATATAGTGGGACTTGCGGTGCCCAGTTGGTGACCCTGAAGGTGGGGAACAAGAGCAGAGTCCTGGA
GCTGCAGTTTGGGATGAATGCCACTTCTAGCCTGTTTTTCCTGCAAGGAGTTCAGTTGAACATGACTCTT
CCTGATGCCATAGAGCCCACGTTCAGCACCTCCAACTATTCCCTGAAAGCTCTTCAGGCCAGTGTCGGCA
ACTCATACAAGTGCAACAGTGAGGAGCACATCTTTGTCAGCAAGGCGCTCGCCCTCAATGTCTTCAGCGT
GCAAGTCCAGGCTTTCAGGGTAGAAAGTGACAGGTTTGGGTCTGTGGAAGAGTGTGTACAGGACGGTAAC
AACATGCTGATCCCCATTGCTGTGGGCGGGGCCCTGGCAGGGCTGGTCCTCATCGTCCTCATCGCCTACC
TCATCGGCAGGAAGAGGAGTCACGCGGGCTATCAGACCATCGGTACCGGCAGCGGTGGCGGTGGCAGCGG
TGGCGGTGGCAGCGGTGGATCCATGGTGAGCAAGGGCGAGGAGGTCATCAAAGAGTTCATGCGCTTCAAG
GTGCGCATGGAGGGCTCCATGAACGGCCACGAGTTCGAGATCGAGGGCGAGGGCGAGGGCCGCCCCTACG
AGGGCACCCAGACCGCCAAGCTGAAGGTGACCAAGGGCGGCCCCCTGCCCTTCGCCTGGGACATCCTGTC
CCCCCAGTTCATGTACGGCTCCAAGGCGTACGTGAAGCACCCCGCCGACATCCCCGATTACAAGAAGCTG
TCCTTCCCCGAGGGCTTCAAGTGGGAGCGCGTGATGAACTTCGAGGACGGCGGTCTGGTGACCGTGACCC
AGGACTCCTCCCTGCAGGACGGCACGCTGATCTACAAGGTGAAGATGCGCGGCACCAACTTCCCCCCCGA
CGGCCCCGTAATGCAGAAGAAGACCATGGGCTGGGAGGCCTCCACCGAGCGCCTGTACCCCCGCGACGGC
GTGCTGAAGGGCGAGATCCACCAGGCCCTGAAGCTGAAGGACGGCGGCCACTACCTGGTGGAGTTCAAGA
CCATCTACATGGCCAAGAAGCCCGTGCAACTGCCCGGCTACTACTACGTGGACACCAAGCTGGACATCAC
CTCCCACAACGAGGACTACACCATCGTGGAACAGTACGAGCGCTCCGAGGGCCGCCACCACCTGTTCCTG
GGGCATGGCACCGGCAGCACCGGCAGCGGCAGCTCCGGCACCGCCTCCTCCGAGGACAACAACATGGCCG
TCATCAAAGAGTTCATGCGCTTCAAGGTGCGCATGGAGGGCTCCATGAACGGCCACGAGTTCGAGATCGA
GGGCGAGGGCGAGGGCCGCCCCTACGAGGGCACCCAGACCGCCAAGCTGAAGGTGACCAAGGGCGGCCCC
CTGCCCTTCGCCTGGGACATCCTGTCCCCCCAGTTCATGTACGGCTCCAAGGCGTACGTGAAGCACCCCG
CCGACATCCCCGATTACAAGAAGCTGTCCTTCCCCGAGGGCTTCAAGTGGGAGCGCGTGATGAACTTCGA
GGACGGCGGTCTGGTGACCGTGACCCAGGACTCCTCCCTGCAGGACGGCACGCTGATCTACAAGGTGAAG
ATGCGCGGCACCAACTTCCCCCCCGACGGCCCCGTAATGCAGAAGAAGACCATGGGCTGGGAGGCCTCCA
CCGAGCGCCTGTACCCCCGCGACGGCGTGCTGAAGGGCGAGATCCACCAGGCCCTGAAGCTGAAGGACGG
CGGCCACTACCTGGTGGAGTTCAAGACCATCTACATGGCCAAGAAGCCCGTGCAACTGCCCGGCTACTAC
TACGTGGACACCAAGCTGGACATCACCTCCCACAACGAGGACTACACCATCGTGGAACAGTACGAGCGCT
CCGAGGGCCGCCACCACCTGTTCCGGCTGGAAGATTTCGTTGGGGACTGGCGACAGACAGCCGGCTACAA
CCTGGACCAAGTCCTTGAACAGGGAGGTGTGTCCAGTTTGTTTCAGAATCTCGGGGTGTCCGTAACTCCG
ATCCAAAGGATTGTCCTGAGCGGTGAAAATGGGCTGAAGATCGACATCCATGTCATCATCCCGTATGAAG
GTCTGAGCGGCGACCAAATGGGCCAGATCGAAAAAATTTTTAAGGTGGTGTACCCTGTGGATGATCATCA
CTTTAAGGTGATCCTGCACTATGGCACACTGGTAATCGACGGGGTTACGCCGAACATGATCGACTATTTC
GGACGGCCGTATGAAGGCATCGCCGTGTTCGACGGCAAAAAGATCACTGTAACAGGGACCCTGTGGAACG
GCAACAAAATTATCGACGAGCGCCTGATCAACCCCGACGGCTCCCTGCTGTTCCGAGTAACCATCAACGG
AGTGACCGGCTGGCGGCTGTGCGAACGCATTCTGGCGTAAGAATTCTGCAGATATCCATCACACTGGCGG
CCGCTCGAGCATGCATCTAGAGGGCCCTATTCTATAGTGTCACCTAAATGCTAGAGCTCGCTGATCAGCC
TCGACTGTGCCTTCTAGTTGCCAGCCATCTGTTGTTTGCCCCTCCCCCGTGCCTTCCTTGACCCTGGAAG
GTGCCACTCCCACTGTCCTTTCCTAATAAAATGAGGAAATTGCATCGCATTGTCTGAGTAGGTGTCATTC
TATTCTGGGGGGTGGGGTGGGGCAGGACAGCAAGGGGGAGGATTGGGAAGACAATAGCAGGCATGCTGGG
GATGCGGTGGGCTCTATGGCTTCTGAGGCGGAAAGAACCAGCTGGGGCTCTAGGGGGTATCCCC
[124 nt withheld, positions 4405-4528]
C
[91 nt withheld, positions 4530-4620]
A
[49 nt withheld, positions 4622-4670]
CCTTTGACGTTGGAGTCCACGTTCTTT
[37 nt withheld, positions 4698-4734]
ACCCTATCTCGGTCTATTCTTTTGATTTATAAGGGATTTTGCCGATTTCGGCCTATTGGTTAAAAAATGA
GCTGATTTAACAAAAATTTAACGCGAATTAATTCTGTGGAATGTGTGTCAGTTAGGGTGTGGAAAGTCCC
CAGGCTCCCCAGCAGGCAGAAGTATGCAAAGCATGCATCTCAATTAGTCAGCAACCAGGTGTGGAAAGTC
CCCAGGCTCCCCAGCAGGCAGAAGTATGCAAAGCATGCATCTCAATTAGTCAGCAACCATAGTCCCGCCC
CTAACTCCGCCCATCCCGCCCCTAACTCCGCCCAGTTCCGCCCATTCTCCGCCCCATGGCTGACTAATTT
TTTTTATTTATGCAGAGGCCGAGGCCGCCTCTGCCTCTGAGCTATTCCAGAAGTAGTGAGGAGGCTTTTT
TGGAGGCCTAGGCTTTTGCAAAAAGCTCCCGGGAGCTTGTATATCCATTTTCGGATCTGATCAAGAGACA
GGATGAGGATCGTTTCGCATGATTGAACAAGATGGATTGCACGCAGGTTCTCCGGCCGCTTGGGTGGAGA
GGCTATTCGGCTATGACTGGGCACAACAGACAATCGGCTGCTCTGATGCCGCCGTGTTCCGGCTGTCAGC
GCAGGGGCGCCCGGTTCTTTTTGTCAAGACCGACCTGTCCGGTGCCCTGAATGAACTGCAGGACGAGGCA
GCGCGGCTATCGTGGCTGGCCACGACGGGCGTTCCTTGCGCAGCTGTGCTCGACGTTGTCACTGAAGCGG
GAAGGGACTGGCTGCTATTGGGCGAAGTGCCGGGGCAGGATCTCCTGTCATCTCACCTTGCTCCTGCCGA
GAAAGTATCCATCATGGCTGATGCAATGCGGCGGCTGCATACGCTTGATCCGGCTACCTGCCCATTCGAC
CACCAAGCGAAACATCGCATCGAGCGAGCACGTACTCGGATGGAAGCCGGTCTTGTCGATCAGGATGATC
TGGACGAAGAGCATCAGGGGCTCGCGCCAGCCGAACTGTTCGCCAGGCTCAAGGCGCGCATGCCCGACGG
CGAGGATCTCGTCGTGACCCATGGCGATGCCTGCTTGCCGAATATCATGGTGGAAAATGGCCGCTTTTCT
GGATTCATCGACTGTGGCCGGCTGGGTGTGGCGGACCGCTATCAGGACATAGCGTTGGCTACCCGTGATA
TTGCTGAAGAGCTTGGCGGCGAATGGGCTGACCGCTTCCTCGTGCTTTACGGTATCGCCGCTCCCGATTC
GCAGCGCATCGCCTTCTATCGCCTTCTTGACGAGTTCTTCTGAGCGGGACTCTGGGGTTCGAAATGACCG
ACCAAGCGACGCCCAACCTGCCATCACGAGATTTCGATTCCACCGCCGCCTTCTATGAAAGGTTGGGCTT
CGGAATCGTTTTCCGGGACGCCGGCTGGATGATCCTCCAGCGCGGGGATCTCATGCTGGAGTTCTTCGCC
CACCCCAACTTGTTTATTGCAGCTTATAATGGTTACAAATAAAGCAATAGCATCACAAATTTCACAAATA
AAGCATTTTTTTCACTGCATTCTAGTTGTGGTTTGTCCAAACTCATCAATGTATCTTATCATGTCTGTAT
ACCGTCGACCTCTAGCTAGAGCTTGGCGTAATCATGGTCATAGCTGTTTCCTGTGTGAAATTGTTATCCG
CTCACAATTCCACACAACATACGAGCCGGAAGCATAAAGTGTAAAGCCTGGGGTGCCTAATGAGTGAGCT
AACTCACATTAATTGCGTTGCGCTCACTGCCCGCTTTCCAGTCGGGAAACCTGTCGTGCCAGCTGCATTA
ATGAATCGGCCAACGCGCGGGGAGAGGCGGTTTGCGTATTGGGCGCTCTTCCGCTTCCTCGCTCACTGAC
TCGCTGCGCTCGGTCGTTCGGCTGCGGCGAGCGGTATCAGCTCACTCAAAGGCGGTAATACGGTTATCCA
CAGAATCAGGGGATAACGCAGGAAAGAACATGTGAGCAAAAGGCCAGCAAAAGGCCAGGAACCGTAAAAA
GGCCGCGTTGCTGGCGTTTTTCCATAGGCTCCGCCCCCCTGACGAGCATCACAAAAATCGACGCTCAAGT
CAGAGGTGGCGAAACCCGACAGGACTATAAAGATACCAGGCGTTTCCCCCTGGAAGCTCCCTCGTGCGCT
CTCCTGTTCCGACCCTGCCGCTTACCGGATACCTGTCCGCCTTTCTCCCTTCGGGAAGCGTGGCGCTTTC
TCATAGCTCACGCTGTAGGTATCTCAGTTCGGTGTAGGTCGTTCGCTCCAAGCTGGGCTGTGTGCACGAA
CCCCCCGTTCAGCCCGACCGCTGCGCCTTATCCGGTAACTATCGTCTTGAGTCCAACCCGGTAAGACACG
ACTTATCGCCACTGGCAGCAGCCACTGGTAACAGGATTAGCAGAGCGAGGTATGTAGGCGGTGCTACAGA
GTTCTTGAAGTGGTGGCCTAACTACGGCTACACTAGAAGAACAGTATTTGGTATCTGCGCTCTGCTGAAG
CCAGTTACCTTCGGAAAAAGAGTTGGTAGCTCTTGATCCGGCAAACAAACCACCGCTGGTAGCGGTGGTT
TTTTTGTTTGCAAGCAGCAGATTACGCGCAGAAAAAAAGGATCTCAAGAAGATCCTTTGATCTTTTCTAC
GGGGTCTGACGCTCAGTGGAACGAAAACTCACGTTAAGGGATTTTGGTCATGAGATTATCAAAAAGGATC
TTCACCTAGATCCTTTTAAATTAAAAATGAAGTTTTAAATCAATCTAAAGTATATATGAGTAAACTTGGT
CTGACAGTTACCAATGCTTAATCAGTGAGGCACCTATCTCAGCGATCTGTCTATTTCGTTCATCCATAGT
TGCCTGACTCCCCGTCGTGTAGATAACTACGATACGGGAGGGCTTACCATCTGGCCCCAGTGCTGCAATG
ATACCGCGAGACCCACGCTCACCGGCTCCAGATTTATCAGCAATAAACCAGCCAGCCGGAAGGGCCGAGC
GCAGAAGTGGTCCTGCAACTTTATCCGCCTCCATCCAGTCTATTAATTGTTGCCGGGAAGCTAGAGTAAG
TAGTTCGCCAGTTAATAGTTTGCGCAACGTTGTTGCCATTGCTACAGGCATCGTGGTGTCACGCTCGTCG
TTTGGTATGGCTTCATTCAGCTCCGGTTCCCAACGATCAAGGCGAGTTACATGATCCCCCATGTTGTGCA
AAAAAGCGGTTAGCTCCTTCGGTCCTCCGATCGTTGTCAGAAGTAAGTTGGCCGCAGTGTTATCACTCAT
GGTTATGGCAGCACTGCATAATTCTCTTACTGTCATGCCATCCGTAAGATGCTTTTCTGTGACTGGTGAG
TACTCAACCAAGTCATTCTGAGAATAGTGTATGCGGCGACCGAGTTGCTCTTGCCCGGCGTCAATACGGG
ATAATACCGCGCCACATAGCAGAACTTTAAAAGTGCTCATCATTGGAAAACGTTCTTCGGGGCGAAAACT
CTCAAGGATCTTACCGCTGTTGAGATCCAGTTCGATGTAACCCACTCGTGCACCCAACTGATCTTCAGCA
TCTTTTACTTTCACCAGCGTTTCTGGGTGAGCAAAAACAGGAAGGCAAAATGCCGCAAAAAAGGGAATAA
GGGCGACACGGAAATGTTGAATACTCATACTCTTCCTTTTTCAATATTATTGAAGCATTTATCAGGGTTA
TTGTCTCATGAGCGGATACATATTTGAATGTATTTAGAAAAATAAACAAATAGGGGTTCCGCGCACATTT
CCCCGAAAAGTGCCACCTGACGTCGACGGATCGGGAGATCTCCCGATCCCCTATGGTGCACTCTCAGTAC
AATCT
Features (pLannotate 1.2.2; 23 found; start..end, strand, type, name):
    184..563     +  enhancer       CMV enhancer: human cytomegalovirus immediate early enhancer
    564..767     +  promoter       CMV promoter: human cytomegalovirus (CMV) immediate early promoter
    763..796     +  LTR            5' LTR (truncated) (fragment): truncated 5' long terminal repeat (LTR) from HIV-1
    812..830     +  promoter       T7 promoter: promoter for bacteriophage T7 RNA polymerase
    851..2071    +  CDS            LAMP1: rat lysosome-associated membrane glycoprotein 1
   2123..3523    +  CDS            tdTomato: tdTomato is a basic (constitutively fluorescent) orange fluorescent protein published in 2004, derived from Discosoma sp.. It is reported to be a somewhat slowly-maturing tandem dimer with low acid sensitivity.
   3530..4030    +  CDS            Nluc: NanoLuc® luciferase human codon-optimized
   4091..4109    -  promoter       SP6 promoter: promoter for bacteriophage SP6 RNA polymerase
   4135..4359    +  polyA_signal   bGH poly(A) signal: bovine growth hormone polyadenylation signal
   4363..4384    +  promoter       SV40 promoter (fragment): SV40 enhancer and early promoter
   4405..4833    +  rep_origin     f1 ori (sequence partly withheld): f1 bacteriophage origin of replication; arrow indicates direction of (+) strand synthesis
   4847..5176    +  promoter       SV40 promoter: SV40 enhancer and early promoter
   5243..6034    +  CDS            neo: KKA2_KLEPN - Also known as kan, nptII. Experimental evidence at protein level: Swiss-Prot protein existence level 1. Resistance to kanamycin, neomycin, paromomycin, ribostamycin, butirosin and gentamicin B. From Klebsiella pneumoniae.
   6058..6216    +  CDS            ble (fragment): BLE_KLEPN - Experimental evidence at protein level: Swiss-Prot protein existence level 1. Binding protein with a strong affinity to the bleomycin family of antibiotics. Binds to CL990; an antimitotic-antibiotic compound. From Klebsiella pneumoniae.
   6211..6332    +  polyA_signal   SV40 poly(A) signal: SV40 polyadenylation signal
   6405..6421    -  protein_bind   lac operator: The lac repressor binds to the lac operator to inhibit transcription in E. coli. This inhibition can be relieved by adding lactose or isopropyl-β-D-thiogalactopyranoside (IPTG). lac repressor encoded by lacI
   6429..6459    -  promoter       lac promoter: promoter for the E. coli lac operon
   6474..6495    -  protein_bind   CAP binding site: CAP binding activates transcription in the presence of cAMP. E. coli catabolite activator protein
   6508..6600    -  CDS            lacI (fragment): lac repressor; lacI; The lac repressor binds to the lac operator to inhibit transcription in E. coli. This inhibition can be relieved by adding lactose or isopropyl-β-D-thiogalactopyranoside (IPTG).
   6783..7371    -  rep_origin     ori: high-copy-number ColE1/pMB1/pBR322/pUC origin of replication
   7542..8402    -  CDS            AmpR: β-lactamase; bla; confers resistance to ampicillin, carbenicillin, and related antibiotics
   8403..8507    -  promoter       AmpR promoter: bla
   8566..29      -  misc_feature   bom (fragment) (across the origin): basis of mobility region from pBR322
