[The description below was written by a language model from this plasmid's Addgene catalogue record and pLannotate feature annotations shown in this document.]
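Description:
LAMP-ReNL_pcDNA3 is a mammalian expression plasmid built on the pcDNA3 backbone. It encodes a lysosome-targeted version of ReNL, the red member of a series of bright luminescent proteins derived from NanoLuc luciferase. In bacteria it is maintained as a high-copy plasmid through a ColE1/pUC-type origin and selected with ampicillin via the β-lactamase gene. An f1 origin is also present. For mammalian cells, an SV40 early promoter drives a neomycin phosphotransferase cassette ending in an SV40 polyadenylation signal, which allows G418 selection of stable transfectants.

The expression cassette runs from the CMV immediate-early enhancer and promoter to the bovine growth hormone polyadenylation signal. T7 and SP6 phage promoters flank the insert, as is usual for this backbone. The annotated sequence shows rat LAMP1 (lysosome-associated membrane glycoprotein 1) at the N terminus, followed by tdTomato and then a human codon-optimised NanoLuc. The tdTomato–NanoLuc portion corresponds to the synthetic ReNL insert listed in the catalogue, cloned between BamHI and EcoRI sites that remain intact. In designs of this type, energy from the luciferase reaction is transferred to the adjacent fluorescent protein, so that light is emitted at the acceptor's longer wavelength. This accounts for the red colour described in the record.

Fusion to LAMP1 is expected to direct the reporter to lysosomal membranes. The construct therefore serves as an organelle marker for luminescence imaging without excitation light, and it can be combined with the other colour variants for real-time multicolour bioimaging. A few short annotated fragments, such as the HIV-1 LTR, ble and lacI pieces, appear to be backbone remnants or incidental matches rather than functional parts.
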