Addgene plasmid #89532: LAMP-ReNL_pcDNA3
Purpose: Red color variant of bright luminescent protein, fused to Lysosomal-associated membrane protein 1
Depositing lab: Takeharu Nagai. Depositing organization: The University of Osaka. Publication: Five colour variants of bright luminescent protein for real-time multicolour bioimaging. Suzuki K, Kimura T, Shinoda H, Bai G, Daniels MJ, Arai Y, Nakano M, Nagai T. Nat Commun. 2016 Dec 14;7:13718. doi: 10.1038/ncomms13718. PubMed 27966527.
Backbone
  Vector backbone: pcDNA3
  Backbone manufacturer: Invitrogen
  Backbone size w/o insert (bp): 5400
  Vector type: Mammalian Expression
  Selectable markers: Neomycin (select with G418)
Growth in bacteria
  Bacterial resistance: Ampicillin, 100 μg/mL
  Growth temperature: 37°C
  Growth strain: DH5alpha
  Copy number: High Copy
Gene/Insert
  Gene/Insert name: ReNL
  Species: Synthetic
  Insert size (bp): 1908
  GenBank ID: LC128718
  Promoter: CMV
  Tag / fusion protein: LAMP1 (N terminal on insert)
  Cloning method: Restriction Enzyme; 5′ cloning site BamHI (not destroyed); 3′ cloning site EcoRI (not destroyed)
  Sequencing primers: 5′ CMV-F; 3′ BGHrev
Terms and licenses: Academic/Nonprofit Terms; Industry Terms: Not Available to Industry
Depositor comments: Derived from NanoLuc luciferase
How to cite: LAMP-ReNL_pcDNA3 was a gift from Takeharu Nagai (Addgene plasmid # 89532 ; http://n2t.net/addgene:89532 ; RRID:Addgene_89532)
