>Addgene plasmid #89532 | LAMP-ReNL_pcDNA3 | depositor partial sequence | sequence record 173475 | ReNL moiety
ATGGTGAGCAAGGGCGAGGAGGTCATCAAAGAGTTCATGCGCTTCAAGGTGCGCATGGAGGGCTCCATGA
ACGGCCACGAGTTCGAGATCGAGGGCGAGGGCGAGGGCCGCCCCTACGAGGGCACCCAGACCGCCAAGCT
GAAGGTGACCAAGGGCGGCCCCCTGCCCTTCGCCTGGGACATCCTGTCCCCCCAGTTCATGTACGGCTCC
AAGGCGTACGTGAAGCACCCCGCCGACATCCCCGATTACAAGAAGCTGTCCTTCCCCGAGGGCTTCAAGT
GGGAGCGCGTGATGAACTTCGAGGACGGCGGTCTGGTGACCGTGACCCAGGACTCCTCCCTGCAGGACGG
CACGCTGATCTACAAGGTGAAGATGCGCGGCACCAACTTCCCCCCCGACGGCCCCGTAATGCAGAAGAAG
ACCATGGGCTGGGAGGCCTCCACCGAGCGCCTGTACCCCCGCGACGGCGTGCTGAAGGGCGAGATCCACC
AGGCCCTGAAGCTGAAGGACGGCGGCCACTACCTGGTGGAGTTCAAGACCATCTACATGGCCAAGAAGCC
CGTGCAACTGCCCGGCTACTACTACGTGGACACCAAGCTGGACATCACCTCCCACAACGAGGACTACACC
ATCGTGGAACAGTACGAGCGCTCCGAGGGCCGCCACCACCTGTTCCTGGGGCATGGCACCGGCAGCACCG
GCAGCGGCAGCTCCGGCACCGCCTCCTCCGAGGACAACAACATGGCCGTCATCAAAGAGTTCATGCGCTT
CAAGGTGCGCATGGAGGGCTCCATGAACGGCCACGAGTTCGAGATCGAGGGCGAGGGCGAGGGCCGCCCC
TACGAGGGCACCCAGACCGCCAAGCTGAAGGTGACCAAGGGCGGCCCCCTGCCCTTCGCCTGGGACATCC
TGTCCCCCCAGTTCATGTACGGCTCCAAGGCGTACGTGAAGCACCCCGCCGACATCCCCGATTACAAGAA
GCTGTCCTTCCCCGAGGGCTTCAAGTGGGAGCGCGTGATGAACTTCGAGGACGGCGGTCTGGTGACCGTG
ACCCAGGACTCCTCCCTGCAGGACGGCACGCTGATCTACAAGGTGAAGATGCGCGGCACCAACTTCCCCC
CCGACGGCCCCGTAATGCAGAAGAAGACCATGGGCTGGGAGGCCTCCACCGAGCGCCTGTACCCCCGCGA
CGGCGTGCTGAAGGGCGAGATCCACCAGGCCCTGAAGCTGAAGGACGGCGGCCACTACCTGGTGGAGTTC
AAGACCATCTACATGGCCAAGAAGCCCGTGCAACTGCCCGGCTACTACTACGTGGACACCAAGCTGGACA
TCACCTCCCACAACGAGGACTACACCATCGTGGAACAGTACGAGCGCTCCGAGGGCCGCCACCACCTGTT
CCGGCTGGAAGATTTCGTTGGGGACTGGCGACAGACAGCCGGCTACAACCTGGACCAAGTCCTTGAACAG
GGAGGTGTGTCCAGTTTGTTTCAGAATCTCGGGGTGTCCGTAACTCCGATCCAAAGGATTGTCCTGAGCG
GTGAAAATGGGCTGAAGATCGACATCCATGTCATCATCCCGTATGAAGGTCTGAGCGGCGACCAAATGGG
CCAGATCGAAAAAATTTTTAAGGTGGTGTACCCTGTGGATGATCATCACTTTAAGGTGATCCTGCACTAT
GGCACACTGGTAATCGACGGGGTTACGCCGAACATGATCGACTATTTCGGACGGCCGTATGAAGGCATCG
CCGTGTTCGACGGCAAAAAGATCACTGTAACAGGGACCCTGTGGAACGGCAACAAAATTATCGACGAGCG
CCTGATCAACCCCGACGGCTCCCTGCTGTTCCGAGTAACCATCAACGGAGTGACCGGCTGGCGGCTGTGC
GAACGCATTCTGGCGTAA
